Addgene plasmid #213260: GPR12-DuET
Purpose: The DuET construct encodes the named human GPCR engineered with a cleaved hemagglutinin signal peptide, a 5' FLAG and a 3' 1D4 epitope tag optimized for expression in mammalian cells and proteomics studies.
Depositing lab: Thomas Sakmar. Depositing organization: Rockefeller University. Publication: Multiplexed selectivity screening of anti-GPCR antibodies. Dahl L, Kotliar IB, Bendes A, Dodig-Crnkovic T, Fromm S, Elofsson A, Uhlen M, Sakmar TP, Schwenk JM. Sci Adv. 2023 May 3;9(18):eadf9297. doi: 10.1126/sciadv.adf9297. Epub 2023 May 3. PubMed 37134173.
Backbone
  Vector backbone: pcDNA 3.1 (+)
  Vector type: Mammalian Expression
Growth in bacteria
  Bacterial resistance: Ampicillin, 100 μg/mL
  Growth temperature: 37°C
  Growth strain: DH5alpha
  Copy number: High Copy
Gene/Insert
  Gene/Insert name: GPR12 (alt names: G protein-coupled receptor 12; GPCR21, PPP1R84)
  Species: H. sapiens (human)
  Entrez Gene: GPR12 (a.k.a. GPCR12, GPCR21, PPP1R84)
  Promoter: CMV, T7
  Tag / fusion protein: FLAG (N terminal on insert); 1D4 (C terminal on insert)
  Cloning method: Gibson Cloning
Terms and licenses: Academic/Nonprofit Terms; Industry Terms: Not Available to Industry
Depositor comments: Class: A, Family: Orphan. Ensembl ID: ENSG00000132975, Uniprot ID: P47775
How to cite: GPR12-DuET was a gift from Thomas Sakmar (Addgene plasmid # 213260 ; http://n2t.net/addgene:213260 ; RRID:Addgene_213260)
