[The description below was written by a language model from this plasmid's Addgene catalogue record and pLannotate feature annotations shown in this document.]
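Description:
GPR12-DuET is a mammalian expression plasmid built on the pcDNA 3.1 (+) backbone that carries the human orphan class A G protein-coupled receptor GPR12, inserted by Gibson cloning. It is propagated in E. coli as a high-copy plasmid through a ColE1/pUC-type origin and selected with ampicillin via the β-lactamase gene. An f1 origin is also present. For selection in mammalian cells, the backbone supplies a neomycin resistance gene (neo) driven by the SV40 enhancer/early promoter and terminated by the SV40 polyadenylation signal. Small annotated remnants such as the lac promoter/operator region and the short fragments called as lacI, ble, bom and an HIV-1 LTR appear to be backbone residue or short automated matches rather than functional modules.

The receptor cassette is transcribed from the human cytomegalovirus immediate early enhancer and promoter and ends at the bovine growth hormone polyadenylation signal. A T7 promoter sits between the CMV promoter and the coding region, which allows in vitro transcription. According to the catalogue entry, the "DuET" design places a cleavable hemagglutinin signal peptide and a FLAG epitope at the receptor's N terminus and a 1D4 epitope at its C terminus. The feature table detects the FLAG sequence (annotated as a fragment of 3xFLAG, consistent with a single copy) immediately upstream of the GPR12 coding sequence, but the signal peptide and the 1D4 tag are not annotated. The dual tags allow the receptor to be captured and detected from either end. The construct is described as optimized for expression in mammalian cells and for proteomics studies, and the associated publication used such constructs for multiplexed selectivity screening of anti-GPCR antibodies.
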