Features (pLannotate 1.2.2; 21 found; start..end, strand, type, name):
    832..936     -  promoter       AmpR promoter: bla
    995..1047    -  misc_feature   bom (fragment): basis of mobility region from pBR322
   1202..1581    +  enhancer       CMV enhancer: human cytomegalovirus immediate early enhancer
   1582..1785    +  promoter       CMV promoter: human cytomegalovirus (CMV) immediate early promoter
   1781..1814    +  LTR            5' LTR (truncated) (fragment): truncated 5' long terminal repeat (LTR) from HIV-1
   1830..1848    +  promoter       T7 promoter: promoter for bacteriophage T7 RNA polymerase
   1941..1961    +  CDS            3xFLAG (fragment): three tandem FLAG® epitope tags
   1974..2975    +  CDS            GPR12: GPR12_HUMAN - Experimental evidence at protein level: Swiss-Prot protein existence level 1. Promotes neurite outgrowth and blocks myelin inhibition in neurons (By similarity). Receptor with constitutive G(s) signaling activity that stimulates cyclic AMP production. From Homo sapiens (Human).
   3106..3330    +  polyA_signal   bGH poly(A) signal: bovine growth hormone polyadenylation signal
   3334..3355    +  promoter       SV40 promoter (fragment): SV40 enhancer and early promoter
   3376..3804    +  rep_origin     f1 ori (sequence partly withheld): f1 bacteriophage origin of replication; arrow indicates direction of (+) strand synthesis
   3818..4147    +  promoter       SV40 promoter: SV40 enhancer and early promoter
   4214..5005    +  CDS            neo: KKA2_KLEPN - Also known as kan, nptII. Experimental evidence at protein level: Swiss-Prot protein existence level 1. Resistance to kanamycin, neomycin, paromomycin, ribostamycin, butirosin and gentamicin B. From Klebsiella pneumoniae.
   5029..5187    +  CDS            ble (fragment): BLE_KLEPN - Experimental evidence at protein level: Swiss-Prot protein existence level 1. Binding protein with a strong affinity to the bleomycin family of antibiotics. Binds to CL990; an antimitotic-antibiotic compound. From Klebsiella pneumoniae.
   5182..5303    +  polyA_signal   SV40 poly(A) signal: SV40 polyadenylation signal
   5376..5392    -  protein_bind   lac operator: The lac repressor binds to the lac operator to inhibit transcription in E. coli. This inhibition can be relieved by adding lactose or isopropyl-β-D-thiogalactopyranoside (IPTG). lac repressor encoded by lacI
   5400..5430    -  promoter       lac promoter: promoter for the E. coli lac operon
   5445..5466    -  protein_bind   CAP binding site: CAP binding activates transcription in the presence of cAMP. E. coli catabolite activator protein
   5479..5571    -  CDS            lacI (fragment): lac repressor; lacI; The lac repressor binds to the lac operator to inhibit transcription in E. coli. This inhibition can be relieved by adding lactose or isopropyl-β-D-thiogalactopyranoside (IPTG).
   5754..6342    -  rep_origin     ori: high-copy-number ColE1/pMB1/pBR322/pUC origin of replication
   6513..831     -  CDS            AmpR (across the origin): β-lactamase; bla; confers resistance to ampicillin, carbenicillin, and related antibiotics
>Addgene plasmid #213260 | GPR12-DuET | addgene full sequence | sequence record 430810 | Addgene NGS Result
CTCAGCGATCTGTCTATTTCGTTCATCCATAGTTGCCTGACTCCCCGTCGTGTAGATAACTACGATACGG
GAGGGCTTACCATCTGGCCCCAGTGCTGCAATGATACCGCGAGACCCACGCTCACCGGCTCCAGATTTAT
CAGCAATAAACCAGCCAGCCGGAAGGGCCGAGCGCAGAAGTGGTCCTGCAACTTTATCCGCCTCCATCCA
GTCTATTAATTGTTGCCGGGAAGCTAGAGTAAGTAGTTCGCCAGTTAATAGTTTGCGCAACGTTGTTGCC
ATTGCTACAGGCATCGTGGTGTCACGCTCGTCGTTTGGTATGGCTTCATTCAGCTCCGGTTCCCAACGAT
CAAGGCGAGTTACATGATCCCCCATGTTGTGCAAAAAAGCGGTTAGCTCCTTCGGTCCTCCGATCGTTGT
CAGAAGTAAGTTGGCCGCAGTGTTATCACTCATGGTTATGGCAGCACTGCATAATTCTCTTACTGTCATG
CCATCCGTAAGATGCTTTTCTGTGACTGGTGAGTACTCAACCAAGTCATTCTGAGAATAGTGTATGCGGC
GACCGAGTTGCTCTTGCCCGGCGTCAATACGGGATAATACCGCGCCACATAGCAGAACTTTAAAAGTGCT
CATCATTGGAAAACGTTCTTCGGGGCGAAAACTCTCAAGGATCTTACCGCTGTTGAGATCCAGTTCGATG
TAACCCACTCGTGCACCCAACTGATCTTCAGCATCTTTTACTTTCACCAGCGTTTCTGGGTGAGCAAAAA
CAGGAAGGCAAAATGCCGCAAAAAAGGGAATAAGGGCGACACGGAAATGTTGAATACTCATACTCTTCCT
TTTTCAATATTATTGAAGCATTTATCAGGGTTATTGTCTCATGAGCGGATACATATTTGAATGTATTTAG
AAAAATAAACAAATAGGGGTTCCGCGCACATTTCCCCGAAAAGTGCCACCTGACGTCGACGGATCGGGAG
ATCTCCCGATCCCCTATGGTGCACTCTCAGTACAATCTGCTCTGATGCCGCATAGTTAAGCCAGTATCTG
CTCCCTGCTTGTGTGTTGGAGGTCGCTGAGTAGTGCGCGAGCAAAATTTAAGCTACAACAAGGCAAGGCT
TGACCGACATTTGCATGAAGAATCTGCTTAGGGTTAGGCGTTTTGCGCTGCTTCGCGATGTACGGGCCAG
ATATACGCGTTGACATTGATTATTGACTAGTTATTAATAGTAATCAATTACGGGGTCATTAGTTCATAGC
CCATATATGGAGTTCCGCGTTACATAACTTACGGTAAATGGCCCGCCTGGCTGACCGCCCAACGACCCCC
GCCCATTGACGTCAATAATGACGTATGTTCCCATAGTAACGCCAATAGGGACTTTCCATTGACGTCAATG
GGTGGAGTATTTACGGTAAACTGCCCACTTGGCAGTACATCAAGTGTATCATATGCCAAGTACGCCCCCT
ATTGACGTCAATGACGGTAAATGGCCCGCCTGGCATTATGCCCAGTACATGACCTTATGGGACTTTCCTA
CTTGGCAGTACATCTACGTATTAGTCATCGCTATTACCATGGTGATGCGGTTTTGGCAGTACATCAATGG
GCGTGGATAGCGGTTTGACTCACGGGGATTTCCAAGTCTCCACCCCATTGACGTCAATGGGAGTTTGTTT
TGGCACCAAAATCAACGGGACTTTCCAAAATGTCGTAACAACTCCGCCCCATTGACGCAAATGGGCGGTA
GGCGTGTACGGTGGGAGGTCTATATAAGCAGAGCTCTCTGGCTAACTAGAGAACCCACTGCTTACTGGCT
TATCGAAATTAATACGACTCACTATAGGGAGACCCAAGCTGGCTAGCGTTTAAACTTAAGCTTAGCGCCA
CCATGAAGACGATCATCGCCCTGAGCTACATCTTCTGCCTGGTATTCGCCGACTACAAGGACGATGATGA
CGCCAGCATCGATATGAACGAAGATCTGAAAGTGAATCTCTCCGGTCTTCCCAGGGACTACCTCGATGCG
GCTGCTGCCGAGAACATATCCGCAGCCGTGTCATCTAGAGTTCCTGCGGTTGAGCCCGAGCCAGAGCTTG
TGGTCAATCCCTGGGACATCGTCCTGTGTACATCCGGGACCCTGATCAGTTGCGAGAACGCGATTGTCGT
CCTGATCATATTTCACAATCCGTCCCTCCGGGCGCCTATGTTCCTCCTCATTGGTTCCCTCGCGTTGGCC
GATCTGCTGGCCGGCATCGGACTTATAACTAATTTTGTCTTTGCGTACCTCCTGCAATCTGAGGCCACTA
AGCTTGTTACTATCGGACTGATCGTGGCTTCTTTCTCCGCAAGTGTCTGTTCCCTCCTCGCCATCACCGT
GGATCGCTATTTGAGTCTTTACTATGCCCTCACCTACCATTCAGAGAGAACTGTTACCTTTACGTATGTG
ATGCTGGTTATGCTTTGGGGGACCTCCATCTGCTTGGGACTCCTGCCTGTTATGGGTTGGAACTGTCTGA
GAGACGAGTCCACTTGCAGTGTGGTGAGGCCGCTGACTAAGAATAACGCGGCTATACTCTCTGTGAGTTT
CCTTTTCATGTTCGCATTGATGTTGCAATTGTACATCCAGATCTGCAAGATCGTGATGCGCCACGCGCAC
CAAATCGCACTGCAGCATCATTTTCTGGCAACAAGTCACTATGTGACTACCAGGAAAGGGGTTAGCACTC
TTGCCATCATCTTGGGTACTTTCGCTGCCTGTTGGATGCCGTTCACTCTGTATTCCCTGATCGCGGACTA
CACATATCCATCTATTTACACATACGCCACCCTGCTCCCAGCCACCTACAACAGCATCATAAACCCCGTC
ATCTATGCCTTCAGGAACCAGGAGATCCAGAAAGCTCTGTGTCTGATCTGCTGCGGCTGTATTCCTAGTA
GCCTTGCACAACGAGCCAGAAGCCCAAGCGACGTGATCGATACCGGTGGACGCACCGGTGAATTCGATGA
GGCCAGCACCACCGTGTCTAAGACCGAGACTTCTCAGGTGGCCCCTGCCTAACTCGAGTCTAGAGGGCCC
GTTTAAACCCGCTGATCAGCCTCGACTGTGCCTTCTAGTTGCCAGCCATCTGTTGTTTGCCCCTCCCCCG
TGCCTTCCTTGACCCTGGAAGGTGCCACTCCCACTGTCCTTTCCTAATAAAATGAGGAAATTGCATCGCA
TTGTCTGAGTAGGTGTCATTCTATTCTGGGGGGTGGGGTGGGGCAGGACAGCAAGGGGGAGGATTGGGAA
GACAATAGCAGGCATGCTGGGGATGCGGTGGGCTCTATGGCTTCTGAGGCGGAAAGAACCAGCTGGGGCT
CTAGGGGGTATCCCC
[124 nt withheld, positions 3376-3499]
C
[91 nt withheld, positions 3501-3591]
A
[49 nt withheld, positions 3593-3641]
CCTTTGACGTTGGAGTCCACGTTCTTT
[37 nt withheld, positions 3669-3705]
ACCCTATCTCGGTCTATTCTTTTGATTTATAAGGGATTTTGCCGATTTCGGCCTATTGGTTAAAAAATGA
GCTGATTTAACAAAAATTTAACGCGAATTAATTCTGTGGAATGTGTGTCAGTTAGGGTGTGGAAAGTCCC
CAGGCTCCCCAGCAGGCAGAAGTATGCAAAGCATGCATCTCAATTAGTCAGCAACCAGGTGTGGAAAGTC
CCCAGGCTCCCCAGCAGGCAGAAGTATGCAAAGCATGCATCTCAATTAGTCAGCAACCATAGTCCCGCCC
CTAACTCCGCCCATCCCGCCCCTAACTCCGCCCAGTTCCGCCCATTCTCCGCCCCATGGCTGACTAATTT
TTTTTATTTATGCAGAGGCCGAGGCCGCCTCTGCCTCTGAGCTATTCCAGAAGTAGTGAGGAGGCTTTTT
TGGAGGCCTAGGCTTTTGCAAAAAGCTCCCGGGAGCTTGTATATCCATTTTCGGATCTGATCAAGAGACA
GGATGAGGATCGTTTCGCATGATTGAACAAGATGGATTGCACGCAGGTTCTCCGGCCGCTTGGGTGGAGA
GGCTATTCGGCTATGACTGGGCACAACAGACAATCGGCTGCTCTGATGCCGCCGTGTTCCGGCTGTCAGC
GCAGGGGCGCCCGGTTCTTTTTGTCAAGACCGACCTGTCCGGTGCCCTGAATGAACTGCAGGACGAGGCA
GCGCGGCTATCGTGGCTGGCCACGACGGGCGTTCCTTGCGCAGCTGTGCTCGACGTTGTCACTGAAGCGG
GAAGGGACTGGCTGCTATTGGGCGAAGTGCCGGGGCAGGATCTCCTGTCATCTCACCTTGCTCCTGCCGA
GAAAGTATCCATCATGGCTGATGCAATGCGGCGGCTGCATACGCTTGATCCGGCTACCTGCCCATTCGAC
CACCAAGCGAAACATCGCATCGAGCGAGCACGTACTCGGATGGAAGCCGGTCTTGTCGATCAGGATGATC
TGGACGAAGAGCATCAGGGGCTCGCGCCAGCCGAACTGTTCGCCAGGCTCAAGGCGCGCATGCCCGACGG
CGAGGATCTCGTCGTGACCCATGGCGATGCCTGCTTGCCGAATATCATGGTGGAAAATGGCCGCTTTTCT
GGATTCATCGACTGTGGCCGGCTGGGTGTGGCGGACCGCTATCAGGACATAGCGTTGGCTACCCGTGATA
TTGCTGAAGAGCTTGGCGGCGAATGGGCTGACCGCTTCCTCGTGCTTTACGGTATCGCCGCTCCCGATTC
GCAGCGCATCGCCTTCTATCGCCTTCTTGACGAGTTCTTCTGAGCGGGACTCTGGGGTTCGAAATGACCG
ACCAAGCGACGCCCAACCTGCCATCACGAGATTTCGATTCCACCGCCGCCTTCTATGAAAGGTTGGGCTT
CGGAATCGTTTTCCGGGACGCCGGCTGGATGATCCTCCAGCGCGGGGATCTCATGCTGGAGTTCTTCGCC
CACCCCAACTTGTTTATTGCAGCTTATAATGGTTACAAATAAAGCAATAGCATCACAAATTTCACAAATA
AAGCATTTTTTTCACTGCATTCTAGTTGTGGTTTGTCCAAACTCATCAATGTATCTTATCATGTCTGTAT
ACCGTCGACCTCTAGCTAGAGCTTGGCGTAATCATGGTCATAGCTGTTTCCTGTGTGAAATTGTTATCCG
CTCACAATTCCACACAACATACGAGCCGGAAGCATAAAGTGTAAAGCCTGGGGTGCCTAATGAGTGAGCT
AACTCACATTAATTGCGTTGCGCTCACTGCCCGCTTTCCAGTCGGGAAACCTGTCGTGCCAGCTGCATTA
ATGAATCGGCCAACGCGCGGGGAGAGGCGGTTTGCGTATTGGGCGCTCTTCCGCTTCCTCGCTCACTGAC
TCGCTGCGCTCGGTCGTTCGGCTGCGGCGAGCGGTATCAGCTCACTCAAAGGCGGTAATACGGTTATCCA
CAGAATCAGGGGATAACGCAGGAAAGAACATGTGAGCAAAAGGCCAGCAAAAGGCCAGGAACCGTAAAAA
GGCCGCGTTGCTGGCGTTTTTCCATAGGCTCCGCCCCCCTGACGAGCATCACAAAAATCGACGCTCAAGT
CAGAGGTGGCGAAACCCGACAGGACTATAAAGATACCAGGCGTTTCCCCCTGGAAGCTCCCTCGTGCGCT
CTCCTGTTCCGACCCTGCCGCTTACCGGATACCTGTCCGCCTTTCTCCCTTCGGGAAGCGTGGCGCTTTC
TCATAGCTCACGCTGTAGGTATCTCAGTTCGGTGTAGGTCGTTCGCTCCAAGCTGGGCTGTGTGCACGAA
CCCCCCGTTCAGCCCGACCGCTGCGCCTTATCCGGTAACTATCGTCTTGAGTCCAACCCGGTAAGACACG
ACTTATCGCCACTGGCAGCAGCCACTGGTAACAGGATTAGCAGAGCGAGGTATGTAGGCGGTGCTACAGA
GTTCTTGAAGTGGTGGCCTAACTACGGCTACACTAGAAGAACGGTATTTGGTATCTGCGCTCTGCTGAAG
CCAGTTACCTTCGGAAAAAGAGTTGGTAGCTCTTGATCCGGCAAACAAACCACCGCTGGTAGCGGTGGTT
TTTTTGTTTGCAAGCAGCAGATTACGCGCAGAAAAAAAGGATCTCAAGAAGATCCTTTGATCTTTTCTAC
GGGGTCTGACGCTCAGTGGAACGAAAACTCACGTTAAGGGATTTTGGTCATGAGATTATCAAAAAGGATC
TTCACCTAGATCCTTTTAAATTAAAAATGAAGTTTTAAATCAATCTAAAGTATATATGAGTAAACTTGGT
CTGACAGTTACCAATGCTTAATCAGTGAGGCACCTAT
